>Addgene plasmid #188951 | pBBR1_DVS_AG | addgene full sequence | sequence record 408629 | Addgene NGS Result
GTGGATATGTGGACGATGGCCGCGAGCGGCCACCGGCTGGCTCGCTTCGCTCGGCCCGTGGACAACCCTG
CTGGACAAGCTGATGGACAGGCTGCGCCTGCCCACGAGCTTGACCACAGGGATTGCCCACCGGCTACCCA
GCCTTCGACCACATACCCACCGGCTCCAACTGCGCGGCCTGCGGCCTTGCCCCATCAATTTTTTTAATTT
TCTCTGGGGAAAAGCCTCCGGCCTGCGGCCTGCGCGCTTCGCTTGCCGGTTGGACACCAAGTGGAAGGCG
GGTCAAGGCTCGCGCAGCGACCGCGCAGCGGCTTGGCCTTGACGCGCCTGGAACGACCCAAGCCTATGCG
AGTGGGGGCAGTCGAAGGGCGAAGCCCGCCCGCCTGCCCCCCGAGCCTCACGGCGGCGAGTGCGGGGGTT
CCAAGGGGGCAGCGCCACCTTGGGCAAGGCCGAAGGCCGCGCAGTCGATCAACAAGCCCCGGAGGGGCCA
CTTTTTGCCGGAGGGGGAGCCGCGCCGAAGGCGTGGGGGAACCCCGCAGGGGTGCCCTTCTTTGGGCACC
AAAGAACTAGATATAGGGCGAAATGCGAAAGACTTAAAAATCAACAACTTAAAAAAGGGGGGTACGCAAC
AGCTCATTGCGGCACCCCCCGCAATAGCTCATTGCGTAGGTTAAAGAAAATCTGTAATTGACTGCCACTT
TTACGCAACGCATAATTGTTGTCGCGCTGCCGAAAAGTTGCAGCTGATTGCGCATGGTGCCGCAACCGTG
CGGCACCCCTACCGCATGGAGATAAGCATGGCCACGCAGTCCAGAGAAATCGGCATTCAAGCCAAGAACA
AGCCCGGTCACTGGGTGCAAACGGAACGCAAAGCGCATGAGGCGTGGGCCGGGCTTATTGCGAGGAAACC
CACGGCGGCAATGCTGCTGCATCACCTCGTGGCGCAGATGGGCCACCAGAACGCCGTGGTGGTCAGCCAG
AAAACACTTTCCAAGCTCATCGGACGTTCTTTGCGGACGGTCCAATACGCAGTCAAGGACTTGGTGGCCG
AGCGCTGGATCTCCGTCGTGAAGCTCAACGGCCCCGGCACCGTGTCGGCCTACGTGGTCAATGACCGCGT
GGCGTGGGGCCAGCCCCGCGACCAGTTGCGCCTGTCGGTGTTCAGTGCCGCCGTGGTGGTTGATCACGAC
GACCAGGACGAATCGCTGTTGGGGCATGGCGACCTGCGCCGCATCCCGACCCTGTATCCGGGCGAGCAGC
AACTACCGACCGGCCCCGGCGAGGAGCCGCCCAGCCAGCCCGGCATTCCGGGCATGGAACCAGACCTGCC
AGCCTTGACCGAAACGGAGGAATGGGAACGGCGCGGGCAGCAGCGCCTGCCGATGCCCGATGAGCCGTGT
TTTCTGGACGATGGCGAGCCGTTGGAGCCGCCGACACGGGTAACGCTGCCGCGCCGGTAGGGCCGGCCTA
CGGCCAGCCTCGCAGAGCAGGATTCCCGTTGAGCACCGCCAGGTGCGAATAAGGGACAGTGAAGAAGGAA
CACCCGCTCGCGGGTGGGCCTACTTCACCTATCCTGCCCTTGTGTCTCAAAATCTCTGAGGATGATTTCT
GGAATTCGCGGCCGCTTCTAGAGACTAGTGGGTCTCAGGAGATGTCTTCTGCACCATATGCGGTGTGAAA
TACCGCACAGATGCGTAAGGAGAAAATACCGCATCAGGCGCCATTCGCCATTCAGGCTGCGCAACTGTTG
GGAAGGGCGATCGGTGCGGGCCTCTTCGCTATTACGCCAGCTGGCGAAAGGGGGATGTGCTGCAAGGCGA
TTAAGTTGGGTAACGCCAGGGTTTTCCCAGTCACGACGTTGTAAAACGACGGCCAGTGAATTCGAGCTCG
GTACCCGGGGATCCTCTAGAGTCGACCTGCAGGCATGCAAGCTTGGCGTAATCATGGTCATAGCTGTTTC
CTGTGTGAAATTGTTATCCGCTCACAATTCCACACAACATACGAGCCGGAAGCATAAAGTGTAAAGCCTG
GGGTGCCTAATGAGTGAGCTAACTCACATTAATTGCGTTGCGCTCACTGCCCGCTTTCCAGTCGGGAAAC
CTGTCGTGCCAGCTGCATTAATGAATCGGCCAACGCGCGGGGAAGACGTTGCCAGAGACCTACTAGTAGC
GGCCGCTGCAGGCTTCCTCGCTCACTGACTCCCCAGAACTCTGTCAGACCAAATGTGCGCGGAACCCCTA
TTTGTTTATTTTTCTAAATACATTCAAATATGTATCCGCTCATGAGACAATAACCCTGATAAATGCTTCA
ATAATATTGAAAAAGGAAGAGTATGCGCTCACGCAACTGGTCCAGAACCTTGACCGAACGCAGCGGTGGT
AACGGCGCAGTGGCGGTTTTCATGGCTTGTTATGACTGTTTTTTTTTGGGGTACAGTCTATGCCTCGGGC
ATCCAAGCAGCAAGCGCGTTACGCCGTGGGTCGATGTTTGATGTTATGGAGCAGCAACGATGTTACGCAG
CAGGGCAGTCGCCCTAAAACAAAGTTAAACATCATGAGGGAAGCGGTGATCGCCGAAGTATCGACTCAAC
TATCAGAGGTAGTTGGCGTCATCGAGCGCCATCTCGAACCGACGTTGCTGGCCGTACATTTGTACGGCTC
CGCAGTGGATGGCGGCCTGAAGCCACACAGCGATATTGATTTGCTGGTTACGGTGACCGTAAGGCTTGAT
GAAACAACGCGGCGAGCTTTGATCAACGACCTTTTGGAAACTTCGGCTTCCCCTGGAGAGAGCGAGATTC
TCCGCGCTGTAGAAGTCACCATTGTTGTGCACGACGACATCATTCCGTGGCGTTATCCAGCTAAGCGCGA
ACTGCAATTTGGAGAATGGCAGCGCAATGACATTCTTGCAGGTATCTTCGAGCCAGCCACGATCGACATT
GATCTGGCTATCTTGCTGACAAAAGCAAGAGAACATAGCGTTGCCTTGGTAGGTCCAGCGGCGGAGGAAC
TCTTTGATCCGGTTCCTGAACAGGATCTATTTGAGGCGCTAAATGAAACCTTAACGCTATGGAACTCGCC
GCCCGACTGGGCTGGCGATGAGCGAAATGTAGTGCTTACGTTGTCCCGCATTTGGTACAGCGCAGTAACC
GGCAAAATCGCGCCGAAGGATGTCGCTGCCGACTGGGCAATGGAGCGCCTGCCGGCCCAGTATCAGCCCG
TCATACTTGAAGCTAGACAGGCTTATCTTGGACAAGAAGAAGATCGCTTGGCCTCGCGCGCAGATCAGTT
GGAAGAATTTGTCCATTACGTAAAAGGCGAGATCACCAAGGTAGTCGGCAAATAACTGTCAGACCAAGTT
TACTCATATATACTTTAGATTGATTTAAAACTTCATTTTTAATTTAAAAGGATCTAGGTGAAGATCCTTT
TTGATAATCTCATGACCAAAATCCCTTAACGTGAGTTTTCGTTCCACTGAGCGTCAGACCCCGTAGAAAA
GATCAAAGGATCTTCTAGGACAAATCCGCCGCCCTAGACAGCTGGGCGCGCCCCCCCTACGGGCTTGCTC
TCCGGGCTTCGCCCTGCGCGGTCGCTGCGCTCCCTTGCCAGCCC
Features (pLannotate 1.2.2; 16 found; start..end, strand, type, name):
     26..797     +  rep_origin     pBBR1 oriV: replication origin of the broad-host-range plasmid pBBR1 from Bordetella bronchiseptica; requires the pBBR1 Rep protein for replication
    798..1460    +  CDS            pBBR1 Rep: replication protein for the broad-host-range plasmid pBBR1 from Bordetella bronchiseptica
   1471..1579    -  oriT           oriT: incP origin of transfer
   1612..1633    +  misc_feature   BioBrick prefix: BioBrick prefix for parts that do not start with "ATG"
   1660..1718    +  misc_feature   bom (fragment): basis of mobility region from pBR322
   1724..1881    -  CDS            lacZα (fragment): LacZα fragment of β-galactosidase; lacZ fragment
   1878..1934    +  misc_feature   MCS: pUC18/19 multiple cloning site
   1971..1987    -  protein_bind   lac operator: The lac repressor binds to the lac operator to inhibit transcription in E. coli. This inhibition can be relieved by adding lactose or isopropyl-β-D-thiogalactopyranoside (IPTG). lac repressor encoded by lacI
   1995..2025    -  promoter       lac promoter: promoter for the E. coli lac operon
   2040..2061    -  protein_bind   CAP binding site: CAP binding activates transcription in the presence of cAMP. E. coli catabolite activator protein
   2074..2143    -  CDS            lacI (fragment): lac repressor; lacI; The lac repressor binds to the lac operator to inhibit transcription in E. coli. This inhibition can be relieved by adding lactose or isopropyl-β-D-thiogalactopyranoside (IPTG).
   2161..2181    +  misc_feature   BioBrick suffix: universal suffix for all parts
   2228..2332    +  promoter       AmpR promoter: bla
   2323..2403    -  CDS            int (fragment): INT2_ECOLX - Protein inferred from homology: Swiss-Prot protein existence level 3. Putative integrase believed to be involved in the insertion of antibiotic resistance genes into plasmids and transposons. From Escherichia coli.
   2491..2547    +  CDS            GmR (fragment): gentamycin acetyltransferase; aacC1; confers resistance to gentamycin
   2554..3342    +  CDS            aadA: S3AD_ECOLX - Experimental evidence at protein level: Swiss-Prot protein existence level 1. Mediates bacterial resistance to the antibiotics streptomycin and spectinomycin. From Escherichia coli.
