[The description below was written by a language model from this plasmid's Addgene catalogue record and pLannotate feature annotations shown in this document.]
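Description:
pBBR1_DVS_AG is an empty Level 2 destination vector for CIDAR MoClo modular assembly, built on the broad-host-range pBBR1 replicon for bacterial expression and synthetic biology work. The 3.6 kb plasmid carries the pBBR1 oriV together with the pBBR1 Rep gene that this origin requires. These elements, originally from Bordetella bronchiseptica, allow low-copy maintenance in E. coli and in a range of other bacteria. An incP oriT lies next to the replicon, so the plasmid should be transferable by conjugation when transfer functions are supplied in trans. Selection is by spectinomycin through an aadA gene, which also confers streptomycin resistance. This gene sits downstream of an AmpR (bla) promoter, and the short integrase and gentamicin acetyltransferase fragments annotated nearby are probably remnants of the cassette's source rather than functional genes.

The cloning site is a lacZα dropout cassette bracketed by BioBrick prefix and suffix sequences. It consists of a CAP binding site, lac promoter, lac operator, a pUC-type multiple cloning site and a lacZα fragment. According to the record, the site is flanked by the CIDAR "A" and "G" scars, the fusion sites that define which assembled units can be accepted. These scars and the Type IIS enzyme sites used are not annotated in the feature table. When assembled parts replace the lacZα cassette, correct clones can be identified by blue/white screening. No insert or expression promoter for a payload is present, since the user supplies these. The vector belongs to a toolkit designed to move standardised genetic parts systematically into diverse bacterial hosts.
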