Addgene plasmid #188951: pBBR1_DVS_AG
Purpose: (Empty Backbone) Level 2 destination vector containing pBBR1 origin of replication and CIDAR AG scars
Depositing lab: Eric Young. Depositing organization: Worcester Polytechnic Institute. Publication: Systematic Part Transfer by Extending a Modular Toolkit to Diverse Bacteria. Keating KW, Young EM. ACS Synth Biol. 2023 Jun 9. doi: 10.1021/acssynbio.3c00104. PubMed 37294017.
Backbone
  Vector backbone: pBBR1
  Modifications to backbone: CIDAR MoClo cloning site, spectinomycin resistance
  Vector type: Bacterial Expression, Synthetic Biology
Growth in bacteria
  Bacterial resistance: Spectinomycin, 50 μg/mL
  Growth temperature: 37°C
  Growth strain: DH5alpha
  Growth instructions: Contains lacZ-alpha cassette for blue/white screening
  Copy number: Low Copy
Gene/Insert
  Cloning method: Restriction Enzyme
Terms and licenses: Academic/Nonprofit Terms; Industry Terms: Not Available to Industry
How to cite: pBBR1_DVS_AG was a gift from Eric Young (Addgene plasmid # 188951 ; http://n2t.net/addgene:188951 ; RRID:Addgene_188951)
